>Addgene plasmid #115878 | pAPM-D4 miR30-PPHLN1 ts2 | addgene full sequence | sequence record 232824 | Addgene NGS Result
AATCTGCTTAGGGTTAGGCGTTTTGCGCTGCTTCGCGATGTACGGGCCAGATATACGCGCTGTGGAATGT
GTGTCAGTTAGGGTGTGGAAAGTCCCCAGGCTCCCCAGCAGGCAGAAGTATGCAAAGCATGCATCTCAAT
TAGTCAGCAACCAGGTGTGGAAAGTCCCCAGGCTCCCCAGCAGGCAGAAGTATGCAAAGCATGCATCTCA
ATTAGTCAGCAACCATAGTCCCGCCCCTAACTCCGCCCATCCCGCCCCTAACTCCGCCCAGTTCCGCCCA
TTCTCCGCCCCATGGCTGACTAATTTTTTTTATTTATGCAGAGGCCGAGGCCGCCTCTGCCTCTGAGCTA
TTCCAGAAGTAGTGAGGAGGCTTTTTTGGAGGCCTAGGCTTTTGCAAAAAGCTCGCGTTGACATTGATTA
TTGACTAGTTATTAATAGTAATCAATTACGGGGTCATTAGTTCATAGCCCATATATGGAGTTCCGCGTTA
CATAACTTACGGTAAATGGCCCGCCTGGCTGACCGCCCAACGACCCCCGCCCATTGACGTCAATAATGAC
GTATGTTCCCATAGTAACGCCAATAGGGACTTTCCATTGACGTCAATGGGTGGAGTATTTACGGTAAACT
GCCCACTTGGCAGTACATCAAGTGTATCATATGCCAAGTACGCCCCCTATTGACGTCAATGACGGTAAAT
GGCCCGCCTGGCATTATGCCCAGTACATGACCTTATGGGACTTTCCTACTTGGCAGTACATCTACGTATT
AGTCATCGCTATTACCATGGTGATGCGGTTTTGGCAGTACATCAATGGGCGTGGATAGCGGTTTGACTCA
CGGGGATTTCCAAGTCTCCACCCCATTGACGTCAATGGGAGTTTGTTTTGGCACCAAAATCAACGGGACT
TTCCAAAATGTCGTAACAACTCCGCCCCATTGACGCAAATGGGCGGTAGGCGTGTACGGTGGGAGGTCTA
TATAAGCAGCGCGTTTTGCCTGTACTGGGTCTCTCTGGTTAGACCAGATCTGAGCCTGGGAGCTCTCTGG
CTAACTAGGGAACCCACTGCTTAAGCCTCAATAAAGCTTGCCTTGAGTGCTTCAAGTAGTGTGTGCCCGT
CTGTTGTGTGACTCTGGTAACTAGAGATCCCTCAGACCCTTTTAGTCAGTGTGGAAAATCTCTAGCAGTG
GCGCCCGAACAGGGACTTGAAAGCGAAAGGGAAACCAGAGGAGCTCTCTCGACGCAGGACTCGGCTTGCT
GAAGCGCGCACGGCAAGAGGCGAGGGGCGGCGACTGGTGAGTACGCCAAAAATTTTGACTAGCGGAGGCT
AGAAGGAGAGAGATGGGTGCGAGAGCGTCAGTATTAAGCGGGGGAGAATTAGATCGCGATGGGAAAAAAT
TCGGTTAAGGCCAGGGGGAAAGAAAAAATATAAATTAAAACATATAGTATGGGCAAGCAGGGAGCTAGAA
CGATTCGCAGTTAATCCTGGCCTGTTAGAAACATCAGAAGGCTGTAGACAAATACTGGGACAGCTACAAC
CATCCCTTCAGACAGGATCAGAAGAACTTAGATCATTATATAATACAGTAGCAACCCTCTATTGTGTGCA
TCAAAGGATAGAGATAAAAGACACCAAGGAAGCTTTAGACAAGATAGAGGAAGAGCAAAACAAAAGTAAG
ACCACCGCACAGCAAGCGGCCGGCCGCTGATCTTCAGACCTGGAGGAGGAGATATGAGGGACAATTGGAG
AAGTGAATTATATAAATATAAAGTAGTAAAAATTGAACCATTAGGAGTAGCACCCACCAAGGCAAAGAGA
AGAGTGGTGCAGAGAGAAAAAAGAGCAGTGGGAATAGGAGCTTTGTTCCTTGGGTTCTTGGGAGCAGCAG
GAAGCACTATGGGCGCAGCGTCAATGACGCTGACGGTACAGGCCAGACAATTATTGTCTGGTATAGTGCA
GCAGCAGAACAATTTGCTGAGGGCTATTGAGGCGCAACAGCATCTGTTGCAACTCACAGTCTGGGGCATC
AAGCAGCTCCAGGCAAGAATCCTGGCTGTGGAAAGATACCTAAAGGATCAACAGCTCCTGGGGATTTGGG
GTTGCTCTGGAAAACTCATTTGCACCACTGCTGTGCCTTGGAATGCTAGTTGGAGTAATAAATCTCTGGA
ACAGATTTGGAATCACACGACCTGGATGGAGTGGGACAGAGAAATTAACAATTACACAAGCTTAATACAC
TCCTTAATTGAAGAATCGCAAAACCAGCAAGAAAAGAATGAACAAGAATTATTGGAATTAGATAAATGGG
CAAGTTTGTGGAATTGGTTTAACATAACAAATTGGCTGTGGTATATAAAATTATTCATAATGATAGTAGG
AGGCTTGGTAGGTTTAAGAATAGTTTTTGCTGTACTTTCTATAGTGAATAGAGTTAGGCAGGGATATTCA
CCATTATCGTTTCAGACCCACCTCCCAACCCCGAGGGGACCCGACAGGCCCGAAGGAATAGAAGAAGAAG
GTGGAGAGAGAGACAGAGACAGATCCATTCGATTAGTGAACGGATCGGCACTGCGTGCGCCAATTCTGCA
GACAAATGGCAGTATTCATCCACAATTTTAAAAGAAAAGGGGGGATTGGGGGGTACAGTGCAGGGGAAAG
AATAGTAGACATAATAGCAACAGACATACAAACTAAAGAATTACAAAAACAAATTACAAAAATTCAAAAT
TTTCGGGTTTATTACAGGGACAGCAGAGATCCAGTTTGGTTAATTAACTGCAGCCCCGATAAAATAAAAG
ATTTTATTTAGTCTCCAGAAAAAGGGGGGAATGAAAGACCCCACCTGTAGGTTTGGCAAGCTAGCTGCAG
TAACGCCATTTTGCAAGGCATGGAAAAATACCAAACCAAGAATAGAGAAGTTCAGATCAAGGGCGGGTAC
ATGAAAATAGCTAACGTTGGGCCAAACAGGATATCTGCGGTGAGCAGTTTCGGCCCCGGCCCGGGGCCAA
GAACAGATGGTCACCGCAGTTTCGGCCCCGGCCCGAGGCCAAGAACAGATGGTCCCCAGATATGGCCCAA
CCCTCAGCAGTTTCTTAAGACCCATCAGATGTTTCCAGGCTCCCCCAAGGACCTGAAATGACCCTGCGCC
TTATTTGAATTAACCAATCAGCCTGCTTCTCGCTTCTGTTCGCGCGCTTCTGCTTCCCGAGCTCTATAAA
AGAGCTCACAACCCCTCACTCGGCGCGCCAGTCCTCCGACAGACTGAGTCGCCCGGGGGTCTAGAACGCG
TGCCGCCATGACCGAATACAAACCTACCGTGAGGCTGGCTACAAGAGATGATGTCCCAAGGGCTGTGAGA
ACACTGGCCGCCGCTTTTGCCGATTACCCTGCCACACGCCACACTGTGGACCCAGATCGGCATATCGAGA
GAGTGACTGAGCTGCAGGAACTGTTCCTGACCCGAGTGGGCCTGGACATTGGGAAGGTCTGGGTCGCAGA
CGATGGAGCAGCTGTGGCTGTCTGGACCACACCAGAGAGCGTGGAAGCCGGAGCTGTCTTTGCAGAGATC
GGCCCTAGAATGGCAGAACTGAGCGGCTCCAGGCTGGCAGCACAGCAGCAGATGGAGGGACTGCTGGCCC
CACACAGGCCTAAGGAACCAGCATGGTTCCTGGCTACCGTGGGGGTCTCTCCTGACCATCAGGGCAAAGG
ACTGGGAAGTGCTGTGGTCCTGCCAGGAGTGGAGGCTGCAGAACGAGCTGGAGTCCCTGCATTTCTGGAG
ACCTCTGCTCCACGAAACCTGCCCTTCTATGAACGGCTGGGCTTTACTGTGACCGCAGATGTGGAGGTCC
CCGAAGGACCTAGGACCTGGTGCATGACACGCAAACCCGGCGCCTGAGCGATCGCCGCGGCCGCCTTCTT
AACCCAACAGAAGGCTCGAGAAGGTATATTGCTGTTGACAGTGAGCGAAGGGACGATATGAATATGAAAT
AGTGAAGCCACAGATGTATTTCATATTCATATCGTCCCTCTGCCTACTGCCTCGGACTTCAAGGGGCTAG
AATTCGGCAGCTGTAGATCTTAGCCACTTTTTAAAAGAAAAGGGGGGACTGGAAGGGCTAACTGCATCCG
GACTGTACTGGGTCTCTCTGGTTAGACCAGATCTGAGCCTGGGAGCTCTCTGGCTAACTAGGGAACCCAC
TGCTTAAGCCTCAATAAAGCTTGCCTTGAGTGCTTCAAGTAGTGTGTGCCCGTCTGTTGTGTGACTCTGG
TAACTAGAGATCCCTCAGACCCTTTTAGTCAGTGTGGAAAATCTCTAGCAGGGCCCGTTTCATGTGAGCA
AAAGGCCAGCAAAAGGCCAGGAACCGTAAAAAGGCCGCGTTGCTGGCGTTTTTCCATAGGCTCCGCCCCC
CTGACGAGCATCACAAAAATCGACGCTCAAGTCAGAGGTGGCGAAACCCGACAGGACTATAAAGATACCA
GGCGTTTCCCCCTGGAAGCTCCCTCGTGCGCTCTCCTGTTCCGACCCTGCCGCTTACCGGATACCTGTCC
GCCTTTCTCCCTTCGGGAAGCGTGGCGCTTTCTCATAGCTCACGCTGTAGGTATCTCAGTTCGGTGTAGG
TCGTTCGCTCCAAGCTGGGCTGTGTGCACGAACCCCCCGTTCAGCCCGACCGCTGCGCCTTATCCGGTAA
CTATCGTCTTGAGTCCAACCCGGTAAGACACGACTTATCGCCACTGGCAGCAGCCACTGGTAACAGGATT
AGCAGAGCGAGGTATGTAGGCGGTGCTACAGAGTTCTTGAAGTGGTGGCCTAACTACGGCTACACTAGAA
GAACAGTATTTGGTATCTGCGCTCTGCTGAAGCCAGTTACCTTCGGAAAAAGAGTTGGTAGCTCTTGATC
CGGCAAACAAACCACCGCTGGTAGCGGTGGTTTTTTTGTTTGCAAGCAGCAGATTACGCGCAGAAAAAAA
GGATCTCAAGAAGATCCTTTGATCTTTTCTACGGGGTCTGACGCTCAGTGGAACGAAAACTCACGTTAAG
GGATTTTGGTCATGAGATTATCAAAAAGGATCTTCACCTAGATCCTTTTAAATTAAAAATGAAGTTTTAA
ATCAATCTAAAGTATATATGAGTAAACTTGGTCTGACAGTTACCAATGCTTAATCAGTGAGGCACCTATC
TCAGCGATCTGTCTATTTCGTTCATCCATAGTTGCCTGACTCCCCGTCGTGTAGATAACTACGATACGGG
AGGGCTTACCATCTGGCCCCAGTGCTGCAATGATACCGCGAGACCCACGCTCACCGGCTCCAGATTTATC
AGCAATAAACCAGCCAGCCGGAAGGGCCGAGCGCAGAAGTGGTCCTGCAACTTTATCCGCCTCCATCCAG
TCTATTAATTGTTGCCGGGAAGCTAGAGTAAGTAGTTCGCCAGTTAATAGTTTGCGCAACGTTGTTGCCA
TTGCTACAGGCATCGTGGTGTCACGCTCGTCGTTTGGTATGGCTTCATTCAGCTCCGGTTCCCAACGATC
AAGGCGAGTTACATGATCCCCCATGTTGTGCAAAAAAGCGGTTAGCTCCTTCGGTCCTCCGATCGTTGTC
AGAAGTAAGTTGGCCGCAGTGTTATCACTCATGGTTATGGCAGCACTGCATAATTCTCTTACTGTCATGC
CATCCGTAAGATGCTTTTCTGTGACTGGTGAGTACTCAACCAAGTCATTCTGAGAATAGTGTATGCGGCG
ACCGAGTTGCTCTTGCCCGGCGTCAATACGGGATAATACCGCGCCACATAGCAGAACTTTAAAAGTGCTC
ATCATTGGAAAACGTTCTTCGGGGCGAAAACTCTCAAGGATCTTACCGCTGTTGAGATCCAGTTCGATGT
AACCCACTCGTGCACCCAACTGATCTTCAGCATCTTTTACTTTCACCAGCGTTTCTGGGTGAGCAAAAAC
AGGAAGGCAAAATGCCGCAAAAAAGGGAATAAGGGCGACACGGAAATGTTGAATACTCATACTCTTCCTT
TTTCAATATTATTGAAGCATTTATCAGGGTTATTGTCTCATGAGCGGATACATATTTGAATGTATTTAGA
AAAATAAACAAATAGGGGTTCCGCGCACATTTCCCCGAAAAGTGCCACCTGACGTCGACGGATCGGGAGA
TCTCCCGATCCCCTATGGTGCACTCTCAGTACAATCTGCTCTGATGCCGCATAGTTAAGCCAGTATCTGC
TCCCTGCTTGTGTGTTGGAGGTCGCTGAGTAGTGCGCGAGCAAAATTTAAGCTACAACAAGGCAAGGCTT
GACCGACAATTGCATGAAG
Features (pLannotate 1.2.2; 19 found; start..end, strand, type, name):
     69..398     +  promoter       SV40 promoter: SV40 enhancer and early promoter
    410..789     +  enhancer       CMV enhancer: human cytomegalovirus immediate early enhancer
    790..989     +  promoter       CMV promoter: human cytomegalovirus (CMV) immediate early promoter
   1007..1187    +  LTR            5' LTR (truncated): truncated 5' long terminal repeat (LTR) from HIV-1
   1234..1359    +  misc_feature   HIV-1 Ψ: packaging signal of human immunodeficiency virus type 1
   1343..1681    +  CDS            HIV-1 gag (fragment): gag protein from human immunodeficiency virus 1; gag
   1856..2089    +  misc_feature   RRE: The Rev response element (RRE) of HIV-1 allows for Rev-dependent mRNA export from the nucleus to the cytoplasm.
   2466..2566    +  CDS            Rev (fragment): human immunodeficiency virus 1 (HIV-1) Rev protein; rev; enhances nuclear export of unspliced and incompletely spliced viral mRNAs
   2616..2733    +  misc_feature   cPPT/CTS: central polypurine tract and central termination sequence of HIV-1
   2870..3277    +  promoter       SFFV promoter: spleen focus-forming virus long terminal repeat (LTR) promoter
   3298..3894    +  CDS            pac: PUAC_STRAD - Protein predicted: Swiss-Prot protein existence level 4. Detoxification of puromycin. From Streptomyces alboniger.
   3919..3964    +  ncRNA          5' miR-30a (fragment): sequence upstream of the 71-nt precursor of the human miR-30a microRNA (Zeng et al., 2002) miRNA
   4034..4059    +  ncRNA          3' miR-30a (fragment): sequence downstream of the 71-nt precursor of the human miR-30a microRNA (Zeng et al., 2002) miRNA
   4089..4108    +  misc_feature   cPPT/CTS (fragment): central polypurine tract and central termination sequence of HIV-1
   4140..4320    +  LTR            5' LTR (truncated): truncated 5' long terminal repeat (LTR) from HIV-1
   4391..4979    -  rep_origin     ori: high-copy-number ColE1/pMB1/pBR322/pUC origin of replication
   5150..6010    -  CDS            AmpR: β-lactamase; bla; confers resistance to ampicillin, carbenicillin, and related antibiotics
   6011..6115    -  promoter       AmpR promoter: bla
   6174..6226    -  misc_feature   bom (fragment): basis of mobility region from pBR322
