[The description below was written by a language model from this plasmid's Addgene catalogue record and pLannotate feature annotations shown in this document.]
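Description:
pAPM-D4 miR30-PPHLN1 ts2 is an HIV-1-based lentiviral transfer vector built on the pAPM-D4-mir30 backbone for stable knockdown of human PPHLN1 (periphilin 1). In bacteria it is maintained through a high-copy ColE1/pUC-type origin and selected with ampicillin via the β-lactamase gene. A fragment of the pBR322 bom region is also annotated.

The viral genome is transcribed in producer cells from a CMV enhancer/promoter placed directly upstream of a truncated 5' LTR, an arrangement that typically makes genomic RNA production Tat-independent. An SV40 enhancer/early promoter lies just upstream of the CMV elements, although the record does not explain its role. Downstream come the Ψ packaging signal with a short gag fragment, the Rev response element for Rev-dependent nuclear export, and the cPPT/CTS that aids nuclear import of the reverse-transcribed genome. A second truncated LTR closes the cassette at the 3' end.

The payload is a single SFFV promoter-driven transcript that encodes puromycin N-acetyltransferase (pac). This is followed by a PPHLN1-targeting hairpin embedded between 5' and 3' miR-30a flanking sequences. Because the shRNA sits in a microRNA context, it can be expressed from this Pol II promoter and processed by the endogenous miRNA pathway. Puromycin resistance and knockdown are therefore linked on one mRNA. The "ts2" in the name presumably marks it as one of several target sites against the gene.

According to the associated publication title, the vector was used in work on HUSH complex-mediated transcriptional repression of proviruses and its counteraction by the primate lentiviral proteins Vpx and Vpr. The cloning sites used for the insert are not recorded.
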