Addgene plasmid #115878: pAPM-D4 miR30-PPHLN1 ts2
Purpose: PPHLN1 knockdown
Depositing lab: Jeremy Luban. Depositing organization: University of Massachusetts, Worcester. Publication: Primate immunodeficiency virus proteins Vpx and Vpr counteract transcriptional repression of proviruses by the HUSH complex. Yurkovetskiy L, Guney MH, Kim K, Goh SL, McCauley S, Dauphin A, Diehl WE, Luban J. Nat Microbiol. 2018 Dec;3(12):1354-1361. doi: 10.1038/s41564-018-0256-x. Epub 2018 Oct 8. PubMed 30297740.
Backbone
  Vector backbone: pAPM-D4-mir30
  Vector type: Lentiviral
  Selectable markers: Puromycin
Growth in bacteria
  Bacterial resistance: Ampicillin, 100 μg/mL
  Growth temperature: 30°C
  Growth strain: NEB Stable
  Copy number: High Copy
Gene/Insert
  Gene/Insert name: PPHLN1 shRNA
  gRNA/shRNA sequence: TTCATATTCATATCGTCCC
  Species: H. sapiens (human)
  Entrez Gene: PPHLN1 (a.k.a. CR, HSPC206, HSPC232)
  Promoter: SFFV
  Cloning method: Restriction Enzyme; 5′ cloning site Unknown (unknown if destroyed); 3′ cloning site Unknown (unknown if destroyed)
Terms and licenses: Academic/Nonprofit Terms; Industry Terms: Not Available to Industry
Depositor comments: PuroR . Please visit https://www.biorxiv.org/content/early/2018/04/03/293001 for bioRxiv preprint.
How to cite: pAPM-D4 miR30-PPHLN1 ts2 was a gift from Jeremy Luban (Addgene plasmid # 115878 ; http://n2t.net/addgene:115878 ; RRID:Addgene_115878)
